>Addgene plasmid #164984 | pCAG-TWIN-STREP-FLAG-NPRL3 | addgene full sequence | sequence record 327932 | Addgene NGS Result
GGTCGACATTGATTATTGACTAGTTATTAATAGTAATCAATTACGGGGTCATTAGTTCATAGCCCATATA
TGGAGTTCCGCGTTACATAACTTACGGTAAATGGCCCGCCTGGCTGACCGCCCAACGACCCCCGCCCATT
GACGTCAATAATGACGTATGTTCCCATAGTAACGCCAATAGGGACTTTCCATTGACGTCAATGGGTGGAG
TATTTACGGTAAACTGCCCACTTGGCAGTACATCAAGTGTATCATATGCCAAGTACGCCCCCTATTGACG
TCAATGACGGTAAATGGCCCGCCTGGCATTATGCCCAGTACATGACCTTATGGGACTTTCCTACTTGGCA
GTACATCTACGTATTAGTCATCGCTATTACCATGGTCGAGGTGAGCCCCACGTTCTGCTTCACTCTCCCC
ATCTCCCCCCCCTCCCCACCCCCAATTTTGTATTTATTTATTTTTTAATTATTTTGTGCAGCGATGGGGG
CGGGGGGGGGGGGGGGGSGSGSSCSRGGSGGGGSGGGGSGGGGSGRGGGGSGGGGSGGGGSGRGGSGGRG
RGGKGSGGSGGCAGCCAATCAGAGCGGCGCGCTCCGAAAGTTTCCTTTTATGGCGAGGCGGCGGCGGCGG
CGGCCCTATAAAAAGCGAAGCGCGCGGCGGGCGGGAGTCGCTGCGCGCTGCCTTCGCCCCGTGCCCCGCT
CCGCCGCCGCCTCGCGCCGCCCGCCCCGGCTCTGACTGACCGCGTTACTCCCACAGGTGAGCGGGCGGGA
CGGCCCTTCTCCTCCGGGCTGTAATTAGCGCTTGGTTTAATGACGGCTTGTTTCTTTTCTGTGGCTGCGT
GAAAGCCTTGAGGGGCTCCGGGAGGGCCCTTTGTGCGGGGGGAGCGGCTCGGGGGGTGCGTGCGTGTGTG
TGTGCGTGGGGAGCGCCGCGTGCGGCTCCGCGCTGCCCGGCGGCTGTGAGCGCTGCGGGCGCGGCGCGGG
GCTTTGTGCGCTCCGCAGTGTGCGCGAGGGGAGCGCGGCCGGGGGCGGTGCCCCGCGGTGCGGGGGGGGC
TGCGAGGGGAACAAAGGCTGCGTGCGGGGTGTGTGCGTGGGGGGGTGAGCAGGGGGTGTGGGCGCGTCGG
TCGGGCTGCAACCCCCCCTGCACCCCCCTCCCCGAGTTGCTGAGCACGGCCCGGCTTCGGGTGCGGGGCT
CCGTACGGGGCGTGGCGCGGGGCTCGCCGTGCCGGGCGGGGGGKGGCGGCAGGKGGGGGKGCCGGGCGGG
GCGGGGCCGCCYCGGGCSGGGGRGGGCKCGGGGGRGGGGCGCGGCGGCCCCCGGAGCGCCGGCGGCTGTC
GAGGCGCGGCGAGCCGCAGCCATTGCCTTTTATGGTAATCGTGCGAGAGGGCGCAGGGACTTCCTTTGTC
CCAAATCTGTGCGGAGCCGAAATCTGGGAGGCGCCGCCGCACCCCCTCTAGCGGGCGCGGGGCGAAGCGG
TGCGGCGCCGGCAGGAAGGAAATGGGCGGGGAGGGCCTTCGTGCGTCGCCGCGCCGCCGTCCCCTTCTCC
CTCTCCAGCCTCGGGGCTGTCCGCGGGGGGACGGCTGCCTTCGGGGGGGACGGGGCAGGGCGGGGTTCGG
CTTCTGGCGTGTGACCGGCGGCTCTAGAGCCTCTGCTAACCATGTTCATGCCTTCTTCTTTTTCCTACAG
CTCCTGGGCAACGTGCTGGTTATTGTGCTGTCTCATCATTTTGGCAAAGAATTCCTCGATCGACGGTATC
GATGCCACCATGGCTAGCTGGAGCCACCCGCAGTTCGAGAAAGGTGGAGGTGCCCGAGGTGGATCGGGAG
GTGGATCGTGGAGCCACCCGCAGTTCGAAAAAGGATTCGATTACAAGGATGACGATGACAAGGGTACCAT
GAGGGACAACACAAGCCCCATCTCCGTGATCCTGGTGAGCTCCGGCTCCCGCGGCAATAAGCTGCTGTTC
AGGTATCCTTTTCAGCGCAGCCAGGAGCACCCAGCCTCTCAGACAAGCAAGCCTCGGTCCAGATACGCAG
CCTCTAACACCGGCGACCACGCAGATGAGCAGGACGGCGATTCCAGGTTCTCTGATGTGATCCTGGCCAC
CATCCTGGCCACAAAGTCCGAGATGTGCGGCCAGAAGTTCGAGCTGAAGATCGACAATGTGCGCTTTGTG
GGACACCCCACCCTGCTGCAGCACGCACTGGGCCAGATCAGCAAGACCGATCCATCCCCAAAGAGGGAGG
CACCTACAATGATCCTGTTCAACGTGGTGTTTGCCCTGAGAGCCAATGCCGACCCATCCGTGATCAACTG
CCTGCACAATCTGTCTCGGAGAATCGCCACAGTGCTGCAGCACGAGGAGAGGCGCTGTCAGTATCTGACC
AGGGAGGCCAAGCTGATCCTGGCCCTGCAGGACGAGGTGAGCGCAATGGCCGATGGAAACGAGGGACCAC
AGTCCCCTTTCCACCACATCCTGCCTAAGTGCAAGCTGGCCCGGGACCTGAAGGAGGCCTACGATTCCCT
GTGCACCTCTGGCGTGGTGAGACTGCACATCAATTCTTGGCTGGAGGTGAGCTTTTGCCTGCCACACAAG
ATCCACTATGCAGCCTCTAGCCTGATCCCACCTGAGGCAATCGAGCGGAGCCTGAAGGCCATCAGACCCT
ACCACGCCCTGCTGCTGCTGAGCGACGAGAAGTCCCTGCTGGGCGAGCTGCCTATCGACTGTTCTCCCGC
CCTGGTGAGAGTGATCAAGACCACAAGCGCCGTGAAGAACCTGCAGCAGCTGGCCCAGGACGCAGATCTG
GCCCTGCTGCAGGTGTTTCAGCTGGCCGCACACCTGGTGTACTGGGGCAAGGCCATCATCATCTATCCTC
TGTGCGAGAACAACGTGTACATGCTGTCTCCTAACGCCAGCGTGTGCCTGTATTCCCCACTGGCCGAGCA
GTTCTCCCACCAGTTTCCCTCTCACGACCTGCCTAGCGTGCTGGCCAAGTTCAGCCTGCCAGTGTCTCTG
AGCGAGTTTAGAAATCCACTGGCCCCAGCAGTGCAGGAGACACAGCTGATCCAGATGGTGGTGTGGATGC
TGCAGCGGAGACTGCTGATCCAGCTGCACACCTACGTGTGCCTGATGGCCTCCCCATCTGAGGAGGAGCC
TAGGCCACGCGAGGACGATGTGCCCTTCACCGCCAGGGTGGGCGGCCGGAGCCTGTCCACACCAAACGCC
CTGAGCTTTGGCTCCCCCACCTCCTCTGACGATATGACCCTGACATCTCCCAGCATGGACAATAGCTCCG
CCGAGCTGCTGCCATCTGGCGATAGCCCCCTGAACCAGAGGATGACAGAGAATCTGCTGGCCTCCCTGTC
TGAGCACGAGCGGGCCGCAATCCTGAGCGTGCCTGCAGCCCAGAATCCAGAGGATCTGCGGATGTTCGCC
AGACTGCTGCACTATTTTCGGGGCAGACACCACCTGGAGGAGATCATGTACAACGAGAATACCAGGCGCT
CCCAGCTGCTGATGCTGTTCGACAAGTTTCGGTCTGTGCTGGTGGTGACCACACACGAGGACCCCGTGAT
CGCCGTGTTCCAGGCCCTGCTGCCTTAACTCGAGGAATTCACTCCTCAGGTGCAGGCTGCCTATCAGAAG
GTGGTGGCTGGTGTGGCCAATGCCCTGGCTCACAAATACCACTGAGATCTTTTTCCCTCTGCCAAAAATT
ATGGGGACATCATGAAGCCCCTTGAGCATCTGACTTCTGGCTAATAAAGGAAATTTATTTTCATTGCAAT
AGTGTGTTGGAATTTTTTGTGTCTCTCACTCGGAAGGACATATGGGAGGGCAAATCATTTAAAACATCAG
AATGAGTATTTGGTTTAGAGTTTGGCAACATATGCCCATATGCTGGCTGCCATGAACAAAGGTTGGCTAT
AAAGAGGTCATCAGTATATGAAACAGCCCCCTGCTGTCCATTCCTTATTCCATAGAAAAGCCTTGACTTG
AGGTTAGATTTTTTTTATATTTTGTTTTGTGTTATTTTTTTCTTTAACATCCCTAAAATTTTCCTTACAT
GTTTTACTAGCCAGATTTTTCCTCCTCTCCTGACTACTCCCAGTCATAGCTGTCCCTCTTCTCTTATGGA
GATCCCTCGACCTGCAGCCCAAGCTTGGCGTAATCATGGTCATAGCTGTTTCCTGTGTGAAATTGTTATC
CGCTCACAATTCCACACAACATACGAGCCGGAAGCATAAAGTGTAAAGCCTGGGGTGCCTAATGAGTGAG
CTAACTCACATTAATTGCGTTGCGCTCACTGCCCGCTTTCCAGTCGGGAAACCTGTCGTGCCAGCGGATC
CGCATCTCAATTAGTCAGCAACCATAGTCCCGCCCCTAACTCCGCCCATCCCGCCCCTAACTCCGCCCAG
TTCCGCCCATTCTCCGCCCCATGGCTGACTAATTTTTTTTATTTATGCAGAGGCCGAGGCCGCCTCGGCC
TCTGAGCTATTCCAGAAGTAGTGAGGAGGCTTTTTTGGAGGCCTAGGCTTTTGCAAAAAGCTAACTTGTT
TATTGCAGCTTATAATGGTTACAAATAAAGCAATAGCATCACAAATTTCACAAATAAAGCATTTTTTTCA
CTGCATTCTAGTTGTGGTTTGTCCAAACTCATCAATGTATCTTATCATGTCTGGATCCGCTGCATTAATG
AATCGGCCAACGCGCGGGGAGAGGCGGTTTGCGTATTGGGCGCTCTTCCGCTTCCTCGCTCACTGACTCG
CTGCGCTCGGTCGTTCGGCTGCGGCGAGCGGTATCAGCTCACTCAAAGGCGGTAATACGGTTATCCACAG
AATCAGGGGATAACGCAGGAAAGAACATGTGAGCAAAAGGCCAGCAAAAGGCCAGGAACCGTAAAAAGGC
CGCGTTGCTGGCGTTTTTCCATAGGCTCCGCCCCCCTGACGAGCATCACAAAAATCGACGCTCAAGTCAG
AGGTGGCGAAACCCGACAGGACTATAAAGATACCAGGCGTTTCCCCCTGGAAGCTCCCTCGTGCGCTCTC
CTGTTCCGACCCTGCCGCTTACCGGATACCTGTCCGCCTTTCTCCCTTCGGGAAGCGTGGCGCTTTCTCA
TAGCTCACGCTGTAGGTATCTCAGTTCGGTGTAGGTCGTTCGCTCCAAGCTGGGCTGTGTGCACGAACCC
CCCGTTCAGCCCGACCGCTGCGCCTTATCCGGTAACTATCGTCTTGAGTCCAACCCGGTAAGACACGACT
TATCGCCACTGGCAGCAGCCACTGGTAACAGGATTAGCAGAGCGAGGTATGTAGGCGGTGCTACAGAGTT
CTTGAAGTGGTGGCCTAACTACGGCTACACTAGAAGAACAGTATTTGGTATCTGCGCTCTGCTGAAGCCA
GTTACCTTCGGAAAAAGAGTTGGTAGCTCTTGATCCGGCAAACAAACCACCGCTGGTAGCGGTGGTTTTT
TTGTTTGCAAGCAGCAGATTACGCGCAGAAAAAAAGGATCTCAAGAAGATCCTTTGATCTTTTCTACGGG
GTCTGACGCTCAGTGGAACGAAAACTCACGTTAAGGGATTTTGGTCATGAGATTATCAAAAAGGATCTTC
ACCTAGATCCTTTTAAATTAAAAATGAAGTTTTAAATCAATCTAAAGTATATATGAGTAAACTTGGTCTG
ACAGTTACCAATGCTTAATCAGTGAGGCACCTATCTCAGCGATCTGTCTATTTCGTTCATCCATAGTTGC
CTGACTCCCCGTCGTGTAGATAACTACGATACGGGAGGGCTTACCATCTGGCCCCAGTGCTGCAATGATA
CCGCGAGACCCACGCTCACCGGCTCCAGATTTATCAGCAATAAACCAGCCAGCCGGAAGGGCCGAGCGCA
GAAGTGGTCCTGCAACTTTATCCGCCTCCATCCAGTCTATTAATTGTTGCCGGGAAGCTAGAGTAAGTAG
TTCGCCAGTTAATAGTTTGCGCAACGTTGTTGCCATTGCTACAGGCATCGTGGTGTCACGCTCGTCGTTT
GGTATGGCTTCATTCAGCTCCGGTTCCCAACGATCAAGGCGAGTTACATGATCCCCCATGTTGTGCAAAA
AAGCGGTTAGCTCCTTCGGTCCTCCGATCGTTGTCAGAAGTAAGTTGGCCGCAGTGTTATCACTCATGGT
TATGGCAGCACTGCATAATTCTCTTACTGTCATGCCATCCGTAAGATGCTTTTCTGTGACTGGTGAGTAC
TCAACCAAGTCATTCTGAGAATAGTGTATGCGGCGACCGAGTTGCTCTTGCCCGGCGTCAATACGGGATA
ATACCGCGCCACATAGCAGAACTTTAAAAGTGCTCATCATTGGAAAACGTTCTTCGGGGCGAAAACTCTC
AAGGATCTTACCGCTGTTGAGATCCAGTTCGATGTAACCCACTCGTGCACCCAACTGATCTTCAGCATCT
TTTACTTTCACCAGCGTTTCTGGGTGAGCAAAAACAGGAAGGCAAAATGCCGCAAAAAAGGGAATAAGGG
CGACACGGAAATGTTGAATACTCATACTCTTCCTTTTTCAATATTATTGAAGCATTTATCAGGGTTATTG
TCTCATGAGCGGATACATATTTGAATGTATTTAGAAAAATAAACAAATAGGGGTTCCGCGCACATTTCCC
CGAAAAGTGCCACCTG
Features (pLannotate 1.2.2; 20 found; start..end, strand, type, name):
      5..384     +  enhancer       CMV enhancer: human cytomegalovirus immediate early enhancer
    664..1680    +  intron         chimeric intron: chimera between introns from chicken β-actin and rabbit β-globin
   1678..1734    +  CDS            HBB (fragment): HBB_LEPEU - Experimental evidence at protein level: Swiss-Prot protein existence level 1. Involved in oxygen transport from the lung to the various peripheral tissues. From Lepus europaeus (European hare).
   1769..1788    +  CDS            Strep-Tag II (fragment): peptide that binds Strep-Tactin®, an engineered form of streptavidin
   1829..1851    +  CDS            Strep-Tag II (fragment): peptide that binds Strep-Tactin®, an engineered form of streptavidin
   1859..1882    +  CDS            FLAG: FLAG® epitope tag, followed by an enterokinase cleavage site
   1889..3595    +  CDS            NPRL3: NPRL3_HUMAN - Also known as C16orf35 From Homo sapiens (Human).
   3605..3682    +  CDS            HBB (fragment): HBB_PONPY - Experimental evidence at transcript level: Swiss-Prot protein existence level 2. Involved in oxygen transport from the lung to the various peripheral tissues. From Pongo pygmaeus (Bornean orangutan).
   3753..3808    +  polyA_signal   β-globin poly(A) signal: rabbit β-globin polyadenylation signal (Gil and Proudfoot, 1987)
   4193..4209    -  protein_bind   lac operator: The lac repressor binds to the lac operator to inhibit transcription in E. coli. This inhibition can be relieved by adding lactose or isopropyl-β-D-thiogalactopyranoside (IPTG). lac repressor encoded by lacI
   4217..4247    -  promoter       lac promoter: promoter for the E. coli lac operon
   4262..4283    -  protein_bind   CAP binding site: CAP binding activates transcription in the presence of cAMP. E. coli catabolite activator protein
   4296..4335    -  CDS            lacI (fragment): lac repressor; lacI; The lac repressor binds to the lac operator to inhibit transcription in E. coli. This inhibition can be relieved by adding lactose or isopropyl-β-D-thiogalactopyranoside (IPTG).
   4342..4364    +  promoter       SV40 promoter (fragment): SV40 enhancer and early promoter
   4388..4523    +  rep_origin     SV40 ori: SV40 origin of replication
   4543..4677    +  polyA_signal   SV40 poly(A) signal: SV40 polyadenylation signal
   4679..4733    -  CDS            lacI (fragment): lac repressor; lacI; The lac repressor binds to the lac operator to inhibit transcription in E. coli. This inhibition can be relieved by adding lactose or isopropyl-β-D-thiogalactopyranoside (IPTG).
   4916..5504    -  rep_origin     ori: high-copy-number ColE1/pMB1/pBR322/pUC origin of replication
   5675..6535    -  CDS            AmpR: β-lactamase; bla; confers resistance to ampicillin, carbenicillin, and related antibiotics
   6536..6640    -  promoter       AmpR promoter: bla
