[The description below was written by a language model from this plasmid's Addgene catalogue record and pLannotate feature annotations shown in this document.]
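Description:
pCAG-TWIN-STREP-FLAG-NPRL3 is a mammalian expression plasmid of about 6.7 kb that produces human NPRL3 with an N-terminal affinity and epitope tag. It is built on the pCAG TWIN STREP FLAG backbone and is propagated in E. coli as a high-copy plasmid through a ColE1/pUC-type origin, with selection by ampicillin via the β-lactamase gene and its native promoter. No mammalian selection marker is annotated, so the construct appears suited to transient transfection. An SV40 origin of replication is present, which can support episomal amplification in cells expressing SV40 large T antigen. Short lac promoter/operator and lacI fragments are backbone remnants with no evident role in expression.

Transcription is driven by the CAG promoter, annotated here as the CMV immediate-early enhancer followed by the chimeric chicken β-actin/rabbit β-globin intron; the β-actin core promoter between them is not separately annotated. Downstream, the open reading frame begins with two Strep-Tag II motifs (the Twin-Strep arrangement) and a FLAG epitope supplied by the backbone, fused in frame to the roughly 1.7 kb NPRL3 coding sequence, which was inserted between KpnI and XhoI sites that both remain intact. The small HBB "fragments" flagging the cassette are most likely rabbit β-globin exon sequences belonging to the intron and 3′ untranslated region rather than expressed globin, and the transcript is terminated by the rabbit β-globin polyadenylation signal.

The tandem Strep tags allow gentle purification on Strep-Tactin resin, and FLAG permits immunodetection or immunoprecipitation. The stated purpose is simply NPRL3 expression in mammalian cells, and the associated work concerns structural analysis of Rag GTPase regulation at the lysosome.
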