Addgene plasmid #164984: pCAG-TWIN-STREP-FLAG-NPRL3
Purpose: NPRL3 expressing vector for mammalian cells
Depositing lab: Roberto Zoncu. Depositing organization: University of California, Berkeley. Publication: Structural mechanism of a Rag GTPase activation checkpoint by the lysosomal folliculin complex. Lawrence RE, Fromm SA, Fu Y, Yokom AL, Kim DJ, Thelen AM, Young LN, Lim CY, Samelson AJ, Hurley JH, Zoncu R. Science. 2019 Nov 22;366(6468):971-977. doi: 10.1126/science.aax0364. Epub 2019 Oct 31. PubMed 31672913.
Backbone
  Vector backbone: pCAG TWIN STREP FLAG
  Backbone size w/o insert (bp): 4960
  Vector type: Mammalian Expression
Growth in bacteria
  Bacterial resistance: Ampicillin, 100 μg/mL
  Growth temperature: 37°C
  Growth strain: DH5alpha
  Copy number: High Copy
Gene/Insert
  Gene/Insert name: NPRL3
  Species: H. sapiens (human)
  Insert size (bp): 1710
  Entrez Gene: NPRL3 (a.k.a. C16orf35, CGTHBA, FFEVF3, HS-40, MARE, NPR3, RMD11)
  Promoter: CAG
  Tag / fusion protein: 2xSTREP FLAG (N terminal on backbone)
  Cloning method: Restriction Enzyme; 5′ cloning site KpnI (not destroyed); 3′ cloning site XhoI (not destroyed)
  Sequencing primers: 5′ pCAG-F: CTTCTTCTTTTTCCTACAGCTCCTGGGC; 3′ pCAG-R: CAGTGGTATTTGTGAGCCAGGGCATT
Terms and licenses: Academic/Nonprofit Terms; Industry Terms: Not Available to Industry
How to cite: pCAG-TWIN-STREP-FLAG-NPRL3 was a gift from Roberto Zoncu (Addgene plasmid # 164984 ; http://n2t.net/addgene:164984 ; RRID:Addgene_164984)
