>Addgene plasmid #164984 | pCAG-TWIN-STREP-FLAG-NPRL3 | depositor partial sequence | sequence record 320471 | CTTCTTCTTTTTCCTACAGCTCCTGGGC
GGTACCATGAGGGACAACACAAGCCCCATCTCCGTGATCCTGGTGAGCTCCGGCTCCCGCGGCAATAAGC
TGCTGTTCAGGTATCCTTTTCAGCGCAGCCAGGAGCACCCAGCCTCTCAGACAAGCAAGCCTCGGTCCAG
ATACGCAGCCTCTAACACCGGCGACCACGCAGATGAGCAGGACGGCGATTCCAGGTTCTCTGATGTGATC
CTGGCCACCATCCTGGCCACAAAGTCCGAGATGTGCGGCCAGAAGTTCGAGCTGAAGATCGACAATGTGC
GCTTTGTGGGACACCCCACCCTGCTGCAGCACGCACTGGGCCAGATCAGCAAGACCGATCCATCCCCAAA
GAGGGAGGCACCTACAATGATCCTGTTCAACGTGGTGTTTGCCCTGAGAGCCAATGCCGACCCATCCGTG
ATCAACTGCCTGCACAATCTGTCTCGGAGAATCGCCACAGTGCTGCAGCACGAGGAGAGGCGCTGTCAGT
ATCTGACCAGGGAGGCCAAGCTGATCCTGGCCCTGCAGGACGAGGTGAGCGCAATGGCCGATGGAAACGA
GGGACCACAGTCCCCTTTCCACCACATCCTGCCTAAGTGCAAGCTGGCCCGGGACCTGAAGGAGGCCTAC
GATTCCCTGTGCACCTCTGGCGTGGTGAGACTGCACATCAATTCTTGGCTGGAGGTGAGCTTTTGCCTGC
CACACAAGATCCACTATGCAGCCTCTAGCCTGATCCCACCTGAGGCAATCGAGCGGAGCCTGAAGGCCAT
CAGACCCTACCACGCCCTGCTGCTGCTGAGCGACGAGAAGTCCCTGCTGGGCGAGCTGCCTATCGACTGT
TCTCCCGCCCTGGTGAGAGTGATCAAGACCACAAGCGCCGTGAAGAACCTGCAGCAGCTGGCCCAGGACG
CAGATCTGGCCCTGCTGCAGGTGTTTCAGCTGGCCGCACACCTGGTGTACTGGGGCAAGGCCATCATCAT
CTATCCTCTGTGCGAGAACAACGTGTACATGCTGTCTCCTAACGCCAGCGTGTGCCTGTATTCCCCACTG
GCCGAGCAGTTCTCCCACCAGTTTCCCTCTCACGACCTGCCTAGCGTGCTGGCCAAGTTCAGCCTGCCAG
TGTCTCTGAGCGAGTTTAGAAATCCACTGGCCCCAGCAGTGCAGGAGACACAGCTGATCCAGATGGTGGT
GTGGATGCTGCAGCGGAGACTGCTGATCCAGCTGCACACCTACGTGTGCCTGATGGCCTCCCCATCTGAG
GAGGAGCCTAGGCCACGCGAGGACGATGTGCCCTTCACCGCCAGGGTGGGCGGCCGGAGCCTGTCCACAC
CAAACGCCCTGAGCTTTGGCTCCCCCACCTCCTCTGACGATATGACCCTGACATCTCCCAGCATGGACAA
TAGCTCCGCCGAGCTGCTGCCATCTGGCGATAGCCCCCTGAACCAGAGGATGACAGAGAATCTGCTGGCC
TCCCTGTCTGAGCACGAGCGGGCCGCAATCCTGAGCGTGCCTGCAGCCCAGAATCCAGAGGATCTGCGGA
TGTTCGCCAGACTGCTGCACTATTTTCGGGGCAGACACCACCTGGAGGAGATCATGTACAACGAGAATAC
CAGGCGCTCCCAGCTGCTGATGCTGTTCGACAAGTTTCGGTCTGTGCTGGTGGTGACCACACACGAGGAC
CCCGTGATCGCCGTGTTCCAGGCCCTGCTGCCTTGACTCGAG
